Addgene plasmid #196245: pRM049 His-TEV-Cas9 triNLS 2C
Purpose: Expression of NLS-rich Cas9 (2 Cys residues, mammalian codon optimized)
Depositing lab: Ross Wilson. Depositing organization: University of California, Berkeley. Publication: Peptide-mediated delivery of CRISPR enzymes for the efficient editing of primary human lymphocytes. Foss DV, Muldoon JJ, Nguyen DN, Carr D, Sahu SU, Hunsinger JM, Wyman SK, Krishnappa N, Mendonsa R, Schanzer EV, Shy BR, Vykunta VS, Allain V, Li Z, Marson A, Eyquem J, Wilson RC. Nat Biomed Eng. 2023 May;7(5):647-660. doi: 10.1038/s41551-023-01032-2. Epub 2023 Apr 25. PubMed 37147433.
Backbone
  Vector backbone: pEC-K-MBP
  Backbone manufacturer: pET-based custom vector
  Backbone size w/o insert (bp): 6400
  Total vector size (bp): 9073
  Modifications to backbone: MBP removed
  Vector type: Bacterial Expression, CRISPR
Growth in bacteria
  Bacterial resistance: Ampicillin, 100 μg/mL
  Growth temperature: 37°C
  Growth strain: DH5alpha
  Copy number: High Copy
Gene/Insert
  Gene/Insert name: Cas9 (alt name: Cas9-2C-triNLS)
  Species: Streptococcus pyogenes
  Insert size (bp): 4102
  Tag / fusion protein: His6 (N terminal on backbone) (N terminal on insert); HA (C terminal on insert); SV40 (C terminal on insert); Nucleoplasmin (C terminal on insert); NLS (N terminal on insert)
  Cloning method: Gibson Cloning
  Sequencing primers: 5′ T7 promoter; 3′ T7 terminator
Resource information
  A portion of this plasmid was derived from a plasmid made by: pMJ806 was a gift from Jennifer Doudna (Addgene plasmid # 39312 ; http://n2t.net/addgene:39312 ; RRID:Addgene_39312)
Terms and licenses: Academic/Nonprofit Terms; Industry Terms: Not Available to Industry
How to cite: pRM049 His-TEV-Cas9 triNLS 2C was a gift from Ross Wilson (Addgene plasmid # 196245 ; http://n2t.net/addgene:196245 ; RRID:Addgene_196245)
