[The description below was written by a language model from this plasmid's Addgene catalogue record and pLannotate feature annotations shown in this document.]
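Description:
pRM049 His-TEV-Cas9 triNLS 2C is a roughly 9.1 kb bacterial expression plasmid for producing recombinant Streptococcus pyogenes Cas9 in E. coli. It is built on pEC-K-MBP, a custom pET-type vector from which the MBP fusion partner has been removed. The backbone carries a ColE1/pMB1-family origin together with the pBR322 bom region and the rop gene. The catalogue lists it as high copy, although rop is generally associated with lower copy number. Selection is by ampicillin through a bla (AmpR) cassette with its own promoter. Two fragments of the tetracycline efflux gene and the tet promoter flank the expression cassette. These look like remnants of the pBR322-derived scaffold interrupted by the insert, and tetracycline is not listed as a selection.

The expression cassette runs from a T7 promoter and the phage T7 gene 10 ribosome binding site to a T7 terminator, so transcription depends on a host supplying T7 RNA polymerase. The open reading frame begins with a 6xHis affinity tag followed by a TEV protease site, which allows metal-affinity purification and subsequent tag removal. According to the catalogue, the mammalian codon-optimized Cas9 coding sequence carries an N-terminal NLS, and at its C terminus an HA tag, an SV40 NLS and a nucleoplasmin NLS, giving the "triNLS" arrangement. Of these, the automated annotation detected only the bipartite nucleoplasmin NLS. The "2C" designation refers to a variant with two cysteine residues, whose positions the record does not state. Part of the plasmid derives from an earlier Cas9 expression plasmid. The associated work concerns peptide-mediated delivery of CRISPR enzymes for editing primary human lymphocytes, which fits use of this plasmid to make purified NLS-rich Cas9 protein.
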