Features (pLannotate 1.2.2; 17 found; start..end, strand, type, name):
      1..589     +  rep_origin     ori: high-copy-number ColE1/pMB1/pBR322/pUC origin of replication
    775..914     -  misc_feature   bom: basis of mobility region from pBR322
   1016..1207    -  CDS            rop: Rop protein, which maintains plasmids at low copy number; rop
   1224..1604    +  CDS            YPB1_ECOLX: Protein predicted: Swiss-Prot protein existence level 4. From Escherichia coli.
   1846..2746    -  CDS            TcR (fragment): tetracycline efflux protein; tet; confers resistance to tetracycline
   2768..2786    +  promoter       T7 promoter: promoter for bacteriophage T7 RNA polymerase
   2875..2897    +  RBS            RBS: efficient ribosome binding site from bacteriophage T7 gene 10 (Olins and Rangwala, 1989)
   2917..2934    +  CDS            6xHis: 6xHis affinity tag
   2938..2954    +  CDS            TEV site (fragment): tobacco etch virus (TEV) protease recognition and cleavage site
   3007..7107    +  CDS            Cas9: Cas9 (Csn1) endonuclease from the Streptococcus pyogenes Type II CRISPR/Cas system generates RNA-guided double strand breaks in DNA
   7192..7239    +  CDS            nucleoplasmin NLS: bipartite nuclear localization signal from nucleoplasmin
   7328..7377    +  CDS            SET1 (fragment): solubility-enhancement tag derived from T7 phage gene 10B
   7385..7432    +  terminator     T7 terminator: transcription terminator for bacteriophage T7 RNA polymerase
   7458..7750    -  CDS            TcR (fragment): tetracycline efflux protein; tet; confers resistance to tetracycline
   7798..7826    -  promoter       tet promoter: E. coli promoter for tetracycline efflux protein gene
   7939..8043    +  promoter       AmpR promoter: bla
   8044..8904    +  CDS            AmpR: β-lactamase; bla; confers resistance to ampicillin, carbenicillin, and related antibiotics
>Addgene plasmid #196245 | pRM049 His-TEV-Cas9 triNLS 2C | addgene full sequence | sequence record 403489 | Addgene NGS Result
TTGAGATCCTTTTTTTCTGCGCGTAATCTGCTGCTTGCAAACAAAAAAACCACCGCTACCAGCGGTGGTT
TGTTTGCCGGATCAAGAGCTACCAACTCTTTTTCCGAAGGTAACTGGCTTCAGCAGAGCGCAGATACCAA
ATACTGTCCTTCTAGTGTAGCCGTAGTTAGGCCACCACTTCAAGAACTCTGTAGCACCGCCTACATACCT
CGCTCTGCTAATCCTGTTACCAGTGGCTGCTGCCAGTGGCGATAAGTCGTGTCTTACCGGGTTGGACTCA
AGACGATAGTTACCGGATAAGGCGCAGCGGTCGGGCTGAACGGGGGGTTCGTGCACACAGCCCAGCTTGG
AGCGAACGACCTACACCGAACTGAGATACCTACAGCGTGAGCTATGAGAAAGCGCCACGCTTCCCGAAGG
GAGAAAGGCGGACAGGTATCCGGTAAGCGGCAGGGTCGGAACAGGAGAGCGCACGAGGGAGCTTCCAGGG
GGAAACGCCTGGTATCTTTATAGTCCTGTCGGGTTTCGCCACCTCTGACTTGAGCGTCGATTTTTGTGAT
GCTCGTCAGGGGGGCGGAGCCTATGGAAAAACGCCAGCAACGCGGCCTTTTTACGGTTCCTGGCCTTTTG
CTGGCCTTTTGCTCACATGTTCTTTCCTGCGTTATCCCCTGATTCTGTGGATAACCGTATTACCGCCTTT
GAGTGAGCTGATACCGCTCGCCGCAGCCGAACGACCGAGCGCAGCGAGTCAGTGAGCGAGGAAGCGGAAG
AGCGCCTGATGCGGTATTTTCTCCTTACGCATCTGTGCGGTATTTCACACCGCAATGGTGCACTCTCAGT
ACAATCTGCTCTGATGCCGCATAGTTAAGCCAGTATACACTCCGCTATCGCTACGTGACTGGGTCATGGC
TGCGCCCCGACACCCGCCAACACCCGCTGACGCGCCCTGACGGGCTTGTCTGCTCCCGGCATCCGCTTAC
AGACAAGCTGTGACCGTCTCCGGGAGCTGCATGTGTCAGAGGTTTTCACCGTCATCACCGAAACGCGCGA
GGCAGCTGCGGTAAAGCTCATCAGCGTGGTCGTGAAGCGATTCACAGATGTCTGCCTGTTCATCCGCGTC
CAGCTCGTTGAGTTTCTCCAGAAGCGTTAATGTCTGGCTTCTGATAAAGCGGGCCATGTTAAGGGCGGTT
TTTTCCTGTTTGGTCACTGATGCCTCCGTGTAAGGGGGATTTCTGTTCATGGGGGTAATGATACCGATGA
AACGAGAGAGGATGCTCACGATACGGGTTACTGATGATGAACATGCCCGGTTACTGGAACGTTGTGAGGG
TAAACAACTGGCGGTATGGATGCGGCGGGACCAGAGAAAAATCACTCAGGGTCAATGCCAGCGCTTCGTT
AATACAGATGTAGGTGTTCCACAGGGTAGCCAGCAGCATCCTGCGATGCAGATCCGGAACATAATGGTGC
AGGGCGCTGACTTCCGCGTTTCCAGACTTTACGAAACACGGAAACCGAAGACCATTCATGTTGTTGCTCA
GGTCGCAGACGTTTTGCAGCAGCAGTCGCTTCACGTTCGCTCGCGTATCGGTGATTCATTCTGCTAACCA
GTAAGGCAACCCCGCCAGCCTAGCCGGGTCCTCAACGACAGGAGCACGATCATGCGCACCCGTGGCCAGG
ACCCAACGCTGCCCGAGATGCGCCGCGTGCGGCTGCTGGAGATGGCGGACGCGATGGATATGTTCTGCCA
AGGGTTGGTTTGCGCATTCACAGTTCTCCGCAAGAATTGATTGGCTCCAATTCTTGGAGTGGTGAATCCG
TTAGCGAGGTGCCGCCGGCTTCCATTCAGGTCGAGGTGGCCCGGCTCCATGCACCGCGACGCAACGCGGG
GAGGCAGACAAGGTATAGGGCGGCGCCTACAATCCATGCCAACCCGTTCCATGTGCTCGCCGAGGCGGCA
TAAATCGCCGTGACGATCAGCGGTCCAATGATCGAAGTTAGGCTGGTAAGAGCCGCGAGCGATCCTTGAA
GCTGTCCCTGATGGTCGTCATCTACCTGCCTGGACAGCATGGCCTGCAACGCGGGCATCCCGATGCCGCC
GGAAGCGAGAAGAATCATAATGGGGAAGGCCATCCAGCCTCGCGTCGCGAACGCCAGCAAGACGTAGCCC
AGCGCGTCGGCCGCCATGCCGGCGATAATGGCCTGCTTCTCGCCGAAACGTTTGGTGGCGGGACCAGTGA
CGAAGGCTTGAGCGAGGGCGTGCAAGATTCCGAATACCGCAAGCGACAGGCCGATCATCGTCGCGCTCCA
GCGAAAGCGGTCCTCGCCGAAAATGACCCAGAGCGCTGCCGGCACCTGTCCTACGAGTTGCATGATAAAG
AAGACAGTCATAAGTGCGGCGACGATAGTCATGCCCCGCGCCCACCGGAAGGAGCTGACTGGGTTGAAGG
CTCTCAAGGGCATCGGTCGACGCTCTCCCTTATGCGACTCCTGCATTAGGAAGCAGCCCAGTAGTAGGTT
GAGGCCGTTGAGCACCGCCGCCGCAAGGAATGGTGCATGCAAGGAGATGGCGCCCAACAGTCCCCCGGCC
ACGGGGCCTGCCACCATACCCACGCCGAAACAAGCGCTCATGAGCCCGAAGTGGCGAGCCCGATCTTCCC
CATCGGTGATGTCGGCGATATAGGCGCCAGCAACCGCACCTGTGGCGCCGGTGATGCCGGCCACGATGCG
TCCGGCGTAGAGGATCGAGATCTCGATCCCGCGAAATTAATACGACTCACTATAGGGAGACCACAACGGT
TTCCCTCTAGTGCCGGCTCCGGAGAGCTCTTTAATTAAGCGGCCGCCCTGCAGGACTCGAGTTCTAGAAA
TAATTTTGTTTAACTTTAAGAAGGAGATATACATATGAAATCTTCTCACCATCACCATCACCATGAGGAA
AACCTGTACTTCCAATCCCGCGCCGCTCCGGCAGCTAAGAAAAAGAAACTGGATAATGCCACCTGCGACA
AGAAGTACAGCATCGGCCTGGACATCGGCACCAACTCTGTGGGCTGGGCCGTGATCACCGACGAGTACAA
GGTGCCCAGCAAGAAATTCAAGGTGCTGGGCAACACCGACCGGCACAGCATCAAGAAGAACCTGATCGGC
GCCCTGCTGTTCGACAGCGGAGAAACAGCCGAGGCCACCCGGCTGAAGAGAACCGCCAGAAGAAGATACA
CCAGACGGAAGAACCGGATCAGCTATCTGCAAGAGATCTTCAGCAACGAGATGGCCAAGGTGGACGACAG
CTTCTTCCACAGACTGGAAGAGTCCTTCCTGGTGGAAGAGGATAAGAAGCACGAGCGGCACCCCATCTTC
GGCAACATCGTGGACGAGGTGGCCTACCACGAGAAGTACCCCACCATCTACCACCTGAGAAAGAAACTGG
TGGACAGCACCGACAAGGCCGACCTGCGGCTGATCTATCTGGCCCTGGCCCACATGATCAAGTTCCGGGG
CCACTTCCTGATCGAGGGCGACCTGAACCCCGACAACAGCGACGTGGACAAGCTGTTCATCCAGCTGGTG
CAGACCTACAACCAGCTGTTCGAGGAAAACCCCATCAACGCCAGCGGCGTGGACGCCAAGGCCATCCTGT
CTGCCAGACTGAGCAAGAGCAGACGGCTGGAAAATCTGATCGCCCAGCTGCCCGGCGAGAAGAAGAATGG
CCTGTTCGGCAACCTGATTGCCCTGAGCCTGGGCCTGACCCCCAACTTCAAGAGCAACTTCGACCTGGCC
GAGGATGCCAAACTGCAGCTGAGCAAGGACACCTACGACGACGACCTGGACAACCTGCTGGCCCAGATCG
GCGACCAGTACGCCGACCTGTTTCTGGCCGCCAAGAACCTGTCCGACGCCATCCTGCTGAGCGACATCCT
GAGAGTGAACACCGAGATCACCAAGGCCCCCCTGAGCGCCTCTATGATCAAGAGATACGACGAGCACCAC
CAGGACCTGACCCTGCTGAAAGCTCTCGTGCGGCAGCAGCTGCCTGAGAAGTACAAAGAGATTTTCTTCG
ACCAGAGCAAGAACGGCTACGCCGGCTACATCGATGGCGGAGCCAGCCAGGAAGAGTTCTACAAGTTCAT
CAAGCCCATCCTGGAAAAGATGGACGGCACCGAGGAACTGCTCGTGAAGCTGAACAGAGAGGACCTGCTG
CGGAAGCAGCGGACCTTCGACAACGGCAGCATCCCCCACCAGATCCACCTGGGAGAGCTGCACGCCATTC
TGCGGCGGCAGGAAGATTTTTACCCATTCCTGAAGGACAACCGGGAAAAGATCGAGAAGATCCTGACCTT
CCGCATCCCCTACTACGTGGGCCCTCTGGCCAGGGGAAACAGCAGATTCGCCTGGATGACCAGAAAGAGC
GAGGAAACCATCACCCCCTGGAACTTCGAGGAAGTGGTGGACAAGGGCGCCAGCGCCCAGAGCTTCATCG
AGCGGATGACCAACTTCGATAAGAACCTGCCCAACGAGAAGGTGCTGCCCAAGCACAGCCTGCTGTACGA
GTACTTCACCGTGTACAACGAGCTGACCAAAGTGAAATACGTGACCGAGGGAATGAGAAAGCCCGCCTTC
CTGAGCGGCGAGCAGAAAAAAGCCATCGTGGACCTGCTGTTCAAGACCAACCGGAAAGTGACCGTGAAGC
AGCTGAAAGAGGACTACTTCAAGAAAATCGAGTGCTTCGACTCCGTGGAAATCTCCGGCGTGGAAGATCG
GTTCAACGCCTCCCTGGGCACATACCACGATCTGCTGAAAATTATCAAGGACAAGGACTTCCTGGACAAT
GAGGAAAACGAGGACATTCTGGAAGATATCGTGCTGACCCTGACACTGTTTGAGGACAGAGAGATGATCG
AGGAACGGCTGAAAACCTATGCCCACCTGTTCGACGACAAAGTGATGAAGCAGCTGAAGCGGCGGAGATA
CACCGGCTGGGGCAGGCTGAGCCGGAAGCTGATCAACGGCATCCGGGACAAGCAGTCCGGCAAGACAATC
CTGGATTTCCTGAAGTCCGACGGCTTCGCCAACAGAAACTTCATGCAGCTGATCCACGACGACAGCCTGA
CCTTTAAAGAGGACATCCAGAAAGCCCAGGTGTCCGGCCAGGGCGATAGCCTGCACGAGCACATTGCCAA
TCTGGCCGGCAGCCCCGCCATTAAGAAGGGCATCCTGCAGACAGTGAAGGTGGTGGACGAGCTCGTGAAA
GTGATGGGCCGGCACAAGCCCGAGAACATCGTGATCGAAATGGCCAGAGAGAACCAGACCACCCAGAAGG
GACAGAAGAACAGCCGCGAGAGAATGAAGCGGATCGAAGAGGGCATCAAAGAGCTGGGCAGCCAGATCCT
GAAAGAACACCCCGTGGAAAACACCCAGCTGCAGAACGAGAAGCTGTACCTGTACTACCTGCAGAATGGG
CGGGATATGTACGTGGACCAGGAACTGGACATCAACCGGCTGTCCGACTACGATGTGGACCATATCGTGC
CTCAGAGCTTTCTGAAGGACGACTCCATCGATAACAAAGTGCTGACTCGGAGCGACAAGAACCGGGGCAA
GAGCGACAACGTGCCCTCCGAAGAGGTCGTGAAGAAGATGAAGAACTACTGGCGCCAGCTGCTGAATGCC
AAGCTGATTACCCAGAGGAAGTTCGACAATCTGACCAAGGCCGAGAGAGGCGGCCTGAGCGAACTGGATA
AGGCCGGCTTCATCAAGAGACAGCTGGTGGAAACCCGGCAGATCACAAAGCACGTGGCACAGATCCTGGA
CTCCCGGATGAACACTAAGTACGACGAGAACGACAAACTGATCCGGGAAGTGAAAGTGATCACCCTGAAG
TCCAAGCTGGTGTCCGATTTCCGGAAGGATTTCCAGTTTTACAAAGTGCGCGAGATCAACAACTACCACC
ACGCCCACGACGCCTACCTGAACGCCGTCGTGGGAACCGCCCTGATCAAAAAGTACCCTAAGCTGGAAAG
CGAGTTCGTGTACGGCGACTACAAGGTGTACGACGTGCGGAAGATGATCGCCAAGAGCGAGCAGGAAATC
GGCAAGGCTACCGCCAAGTACTTCTTCTACAGCAACATCATGAACTTTTTCAAGACCGAGATTACCCTGG
CCAACGGCGAGATCCGGAAGCGGCCTCTGATCGAGACAAACGGCGAAACAGGCGAGATCGTGTGGGATAA
GGGCCGGGACTTTGCCACCGTGCGGAAAGTGCTGTCTATGCCCCAAGTGAATATCGTGAAAAAGACCGAG
GTGCAGACAGGCGGCTTCAGCAAAGAGTCTATCCTGCCCAAGAGGAACAGCGACAAGCTGATCGCCAGAA
AGAAGGACTGGGACCCTAAGAAGTACGGCGGCTTCGACAGCCCCACCGTGGCCTATTCTGTGCTGGTGGT
GGCCAAAGTGGAAAAGGGCAAGTCCAAGAAACTGAAGAGTGTGAAAGAGCTGCTGGGGATCACCATCATG
GAAAGAAGCAGCTTCGAGAAGAATCCCATCGACTTTCTGGAAGCCAAGGGCTACAAAGAAGTGAAAAAGG
ACCTGATCATCAAGCTGCCTAAGTACTCCCTGTTCGAGCTGGAAAACGGCCGGAAGAGAATGCTGGCCTC
TGCCGGCGAACTGCAGAAGGGAAACGAACTGGCCCTGCCCTCCAAATATGTGAACTTCCTGTACCTGGCC
AGCCACTATGAGAAGCTGAAGGGCTCCCCCGAGGATAATGAGCAGAAACAGCTGTTTGTGGAACAGCACA
AACACTACCTGGACGAGATCATCGAGCAGATCAGCGAGTTCTCCAAGAGAGTGATCCTGGCCGACGCTAA
TCTGGACAAGGTGCTGAGCGCCTACAACAAGCACAGAGACAAGCCTATCAGAGAGCAGGCCGAGAATATC
ATCCACCTGTTTACCCTGACCAATCTGGGAGCCCCTGCCGCCTTCAAGTACTTTGACACCACCATCGACC
GGAAGAGGTACACCAGCACCAAAGAGGTGCTGGACGCCACCCTGATCCACCAGAGCATCACCGGCCTGTA
CGAGACACGGATCGACCTGTCTCAGCTGGGAGGCGACGCCTATCCCTATGACGTGCCCGATTATGCCAGC
CTGGGCAGCGGCTCCCCCAAGAAAAAACGCAAGGTGGACGGCAGCGGAAGCAAAAGGCCGGCGGCCACGA
AAAAGGCCGGCCAGGCAAAAAAGAAAAAGCTCGAGTGACATTGGAAGTGGATAACGGATCCGCGATCGCG
GCGCGCCACCTGGTGGCCGGCCGGTACCACGCGTGCGCGCTGATCCGGCTGCTAACAAAGCCCGAAAGGA
AGCTGAGTTGGCTGCTGCCACCGCTGAGCAATAACTAGCATAACCCCTTGGGGCCTCTAAACGGGTCTTG
AGGGGTTTTTTGCTGAAAGGAGGAACTATATCCGGATATCCACAGGACGGGTGTGGTCGCCATGATCGCG
TAGTCGATAGTGGCTCCAAGTAGCGAAGCGAGCAGGACTGGGCGGCGGCCAAAGCGGTCGGACAGTGCTC
CGAGAACGGGTGCGCATAGAAATTGCATCAACGCATATAGCGCTAGCAGCACGCCATAGTGACTGGCGAT
GCTGTCGGAATGGACGATATCCCGCAAGAGGCCCGGCAGTACCGGCATAACCAAGCCTATGCCTACAGCA
TCCAGGGTGACGGTGCCGAGGATGACGATGAGCGCATTGTTAGATTTCATACACGGTGCCTGACTGCGTT
AGCAATTTAACTGTGATAAACTACCGCATTAAAGCTTATCGATGATAAGCTGTCAAACATGAGAATTCTT
GAAGACGAAAGGGCCTCGTGATACGCCTATTTTTATAGGTTAATGTCATGATAATAATGGTTTCTTAGAC
GTCAGGTGGCACTTTTCGGGGAAATGTGCGCGGAACCCCTATTTGTTTATTTTTCTAAATACATTCAAAT
ATGTATCCGCTCATGAGACAATAACCCTGATAAATGCTTCAATAACATTGAAAAAGGAAGAGTATGAGTA
TTCAACATTTCCGTGTCGCCCTTATTCCCTTTTTTGCGGCATTTTGCCTTCCTGTTTTTGCTCACCCAGA
AACGCTGGTGAAAGTAAAAGATGCTGAAGATCAGTTGGGTGCACGAGTGGGTTACATCGAACTGGATCTC
AACAGCGGTAAGATCCTTGAGAGTTTTCGCCCCGAAGAACGTTTTCCAATGATGAGCACTTTTAAAGTTC
TGCTATGTGGCGCGGTATTATCCCGTGTTGACGCCGGGCAAGAGCAACTCGGTCGCCGCATACACTATTC
TCAGAATGACTTGGTTGAGTACTCACCAGTCACAGAAAAGCATCTTACGGATGGCATGACAGTAAGAGAA
TTATGCAGTGCTGCCATAACCATGAGTGATAACACTGCGGCCAACTTACTTCTGACAACGATCGGAGGAC
CGAAGGAGCTAACCGCTTTTTTGCACAACATGGGGGATCATGTAACTCGCCTTGATCGTTGGGAACCGGA
GCTGAATGAAGCCATACCAAACGACGAGCGTGACACCACGATGCCTGCAGCAATGGCAACAACGTTGCGC
AAACTATTAACTGGCGAACTACTTACTCTAGCTTCCCGGCAACAATTAATAGACTGGATGGAGGCGGATA
AAGTTGCAGGACCACTTCTGCGCTCGGCCCTTCCGGCTGGCTGGTTTATTGCTGATAAATCTGGAGCCGG
TGAGCGTGGGTCTCGCGGTATCATTGCAGCACTGGGGCCAGATGGTAAGCCCTCCCGTATCGTAGTTATC
TACACGACGGGGAGTCAGGCAACTATGGATGAACGAAATAGACAGATCGCTGAGATAGGTGCCTCACTGA
TTAAGCATTGGTAACTGTCAGACCAAGTTTACTCATATATACTTTAGATTGATTTAAAACTTCATTTTTA
ATTTAAAAGGATCTAGGTGAAGATCCTTTTTGATAATCTCATGACCAAAATCCCTTAACGTGAGTTTTCG
TTCCACTGAGCGTCAGACCCCGTAGAAAAGATCAAAGGATCTTC
